>Addgene plasmid #90617 | CENPF C6.1 gRNA | addgene full sequence | sequence record 182690 | Addgene NGS Result
GAAGCGGAAGAGCGCCCAATACGCAAACCGCCTCTCCCCGCGCGTTGGCCGATTCATTAATGCAGCTGGC
ACGACAGGTTTCCCGACTGGAAAGCGGGCAGTGAGCGCAACGCAATTAATGTGAGTTAGCTCACTCATTA
GGCACCCCAGGCTTTACACTTTATGCTTCCGGCTCGTATGTTGTGTGGAATTGTGAGCGGATAACAATTT
CACACAGGAAACAGCTATGACCATGATTACGCCAAGCGCGCAATTAACCCTCACTAAAGGGAACAAAAGC
TGGAGCTGCAAGCTTAATGTAGTCTTATGCAATACTCTTGTAGTCTTGCAACATGGTAACGATGAGTTAG
CAACATGCCTTACAAGGAGAGAAAAAGCACCGTGCATGCCGATTGGTGGAAGTAAGGTGGTACGATCGTG
CCTTATTAGGAAGGCAACAGACGGGTCTGACATGGATTGGACGAACCACTGAATTGCCGCATTGCAGAGA
TATTGTATTTAAGTGCCTAGCTCGATACATAAACGGGTCTCTCTGGTTAGACCAGATCTGAGCCTGGGAG
CTCTCTGGCTAACTAGGGAACCCACTGCTTAAGCCTCAATAAAGCTTGCCTTGAGTGCTTCAAGTAGTGT
GTGCCCGTCTGTTGTGTGACTCTGGTAACTAGAGATCCCTCAGACCCTTTTAGTCAGTGTGGAAAATCTC
TAGCAGTGGCGCCCGAACAGGGACTTGAAAGCGAAAGGGAAACCAGAGGAGCTCTCTCGACGCAGGACTC
GGCTTGCTGAAGCGCGCACGGCAAGAGGCGAGGGGCGGCGACTGGTGAGTACGCCAAAAATTTTGACTAG
CGGAGGCTAGAAGGAGAGAGATGGGTGCGAGAGCGTCAGTATTAAGCGGGGGAGAATTAGATCGCGATGG
GAAAAAATTCGGTTAAGGCCAGGGGGAAAGAAAAAATATAAATTAAAACATATAGTATGGGCAAGCAGGG
AGCTAGAACGATTCGCAGTTAATCCTGGCCTGTTAGAAACATCAGAAGGCTGTAGACAAATACTGGGACA
GCTACAACCATCCCTTCAGACAGGATCAGAAGAACTTAGATCATTATATAATACAGTAGCAACCCTCTAT
TGTGTGCATCAAAGGATAGAGATAAAAGACACCAAGGAAGCTTTAGACAAGATAGAGGAAGAGCAAAACA
AAAGTAAGACCACCGCACAGCAAGCGGCCGCTGATCTTCAGACCTGGAGGAGGAGATATGAGGGACAATT
GGAGAAGTGAATTATATAAATATAAAGTAGTAAAAATTGAACCATTAGGAGTAGCACCCACCAAGGCAAA
GAGAAGAGTGGTGCAGAGAGAAAAAAGAGCAGTGGGAATAGGAGCTTTGTTCCTTGGGTTCTTGGGAGCA
GCAGGAAGCACTATGGGCGCAGCGTCAATGACGCTGACGGTACAGGCCAGACAATTATTGTCTGGTATAG
TGCAGCAGCAGAACAATTTGCTGAGGGCTATTGAGGCGCAACAGCATCTGTTGCAACTCACAGTCTGGGG
CATCAAGCAGCTCCAGGCAAGAATCCTGGCTGTGGAAAGATACCTAAAGGATCAACAGCTCCTGGGGATT
TGGGGTTGCTCTGGAAAACTCATTTGCACCACTGCTGTGCCTTGGAATGCTAGTTGGAGTAATAAATCTC
TGGAACAGATTTGGAATCACACGACCTGGATGGAGTGGGACAGAGAAATTAACAATTACACAAGCTTAAT
ACACTCCTTAATTGAAGAATCGCAAAACCAGCAAGAAAAGAATGAACAAGAATTATTGGAATTAGATAAA
TGGGCAAGTTTGTGGAATTGGTTTAACATAACAAATTGGCTGTGGTATATAAAATTATTCATAATGATAG
TAGGAGGCTTGGTAGGTTTAAGAATAGTTTTTGCTGTACTTTCTATAGTGAATAGAGTTAGGCAGGGATA
TTCACCATTATCGTTTCAGACCCACCTCCCAACCCCGAGGGGACCCAGAGAGGGCCTATTTCCCATGATT
CCTTCATATTTGCATATACGATACAAGGCTGTTAGAGAGATAATTAGAATTAATTTGACTGTAAACACAA
AGATATTAGTACAAAATACGTGACGTAGAAAGTAATAATTTCTTGGGTAGTTTGCAGTTTTAAAATTATG
TTTTAAAATGGACTATCATATGCTTACCGTAACTTGAAAGTATTTCGATTTCTTGGCTTTATATATCTTG
TGGAAAGGACGAAACACCGCGAGGGTACAAACCTGAAAAGTTTAAGAGCTATGCTGGAAACAGCATAGCA
AGTTTAAATAAGGCTAGTCCGTTATCAACTTGAAAAAGTGGCACCGAGTCGGTGCTTTTTTTGAATTCTA
GATCTTGAGACAAATGGCAGTATTCATCCACAATTTTAAAAGAAAAGGGGGGATTGGGGGGTACAGTGCA
GGGGAAAGAATAGTAGACATAATAGCAACAGACATACAAACTAAAGAATTACAAAAACAAATTACAAAAA
TTCAAAATTTTCGGGTTTATTACAGGGACAGCAGAGATCCACTTTGGCGCCGGCTCGAGTGGCTCCGGTG
CCCGTCAGTGGGCAGAGCGCACATCGCCCACAGTCCCCGAGAAGTTGGGGGGAGGGGTCGGCAATTGAAC
CGGTGCCTAGAGAAGGTGGCGCGGGGTAAACTGGGAAAGTGATGTCGTGTACTGGCTCCGCCTTTTTCCC
GAGGGTGGGGGAGAACCGTATATAAGTGCAGTAGTCGCCGTGAACGTTCTTTTTCGCAACGGGTTTGCCG
CCAGAACACAGGTGTCGTGACGCGGGATCCGCCACCATGACCGAGTACAAGCCCACGGTGCGCCTCGCCA
CCCGCGACGACGTCCCCAGGGCCGTACGCACCCTCGCCGCCGCGTTCGCCGACTACCCCGCCACGCGCCA
CACCGTCGATCCGGACCGCCACATCGAGCGGGTCACCGAGCTGCAAGAACTCTTCCTCACGCGCGTCGGG
CTCGACATCGGCAAGGTGTGGGTCGCGGACGACGGCGCCGCGGTGGCGGTCTGGACCACGCCGGAGAGCG
TCGAAGCGGGGGCGGTGTTCGCCGAGATCGGCCCGCGCATGGCCGAGTTGAGCGGTTCCCGGCTGGCCGC
GCAGCAACAGATGGAAGGCCTCCTGGCGCCGCACCGGCCCAAGGAGCCCGCGTGGTTCCTGGCCACCGTC
GGAGTCTCGCCCGACCACCAGGGCAAGGGTCTGGGCAGCGCCGTCGTGCTCCCCGGAGTGGAGGCGGCCG
AGCGCGCCGGGGTGCCCGCCTTCCTGGAGACCTCCGCGCCCCGCAACCTCCCCTTCTACGAGCGGCTCGG
CTTCACCGTCACCGCCGACGTCGAGGTGCCCGAAGGACCGCGCACCTGGTGCATGACCCGCAAGCCCGGT
GCCTGAACGCGTTAAGTCGACAATCAACCTCTGGATTACAAAATTTGTGAAAGATTGACTGGTATTCTTA
ACTATGTTGCTCCTTTTACGCTATGTGGATACGCTGCTTTAATGCCTTTGTATCATGCTATTGCTTCCCG
TATGGCTTTCATTTTCTCCTCCTTGTATAAATCCTGGTTGCTGTCTCTTTATGAGGAGTTGTGGCCCGTT
GTCAGGCAACGTGGCGTGGTGTGCACTGTGTTTGCTGACGCAACCCCCACTGGTTGGGGCATTGCCACCA
CCTGTCAGCTCCTTTCCGGGACTTTCGCTTTCCCCCTCCCTATTGCCACGGCGGAACTCATCGCCGCCTG
CCTTGCCCGCTGCTGGACAGGGGCTCGGCTGTTGGGCACTGACAATTCCGTGGTGTTGTCGGGGAAATCA
TCGTCCTTTCCTTGGCTGCTCGCCTGTGTTGCCACCTGGATTCTGCGCGGGACGTCCTTCTGCTACGTCC
CTTCGGCCCTCAATCCAGCGGACCTTCCTTCCCGCGGCCTGCTGCCGGCTCTGCGGCCTCTTCCGCGTCT
TCGCCTTCGCCCTCAGACGAGTCGGATCTCCCTTTGGGCCGCCTCCCCGCGTCGACTTTAAGACCAATGA
CTTACAAGGCAGCTGTAGATCTTAGCCACTTTTTAAAAGAAAAGGGGGGACTGGAAGGGCTAATTCACTC
CCAACGAAGACAAGATCTGCTTTTTGCTTGTACTGGGTCTCTCTGGTTAGACCAGATCTGAGCCTGGGAG
CTCTCTGGCTAACTAGGGAACCCACTGCTTAAGCCTCAATAAAGCTTGCCTTGAGTGCTTCAAGTAGTGT
GTGCCCGTCTGTTGTGTGACTCTGGTAACTAGAGATCCCTCAGACCCTTTTAGTCAGTGTGGAAAATCTC
TAGCAGTACGTATAGTAGTTCATGTCATCTTATTATTCAGTATTTATAACTTGCAAAGAAATGAATATCA
GAGAGTGAGAGGAACTTGTTTATTGCAGCTTATAATGGTTACAAATAAAGCAATAGCATCACAAATTTCA
CAAATAAAGCATTTTTTTCACTGCATTCTAGTTGTGGTTTGTCCAAACTCATCAATGTATCTTATCATGT
CTGGCTCTAGCTATCCCGCCCCTAACTCCGCCCATCCCGCCCCTAACTCCGCCCAGTTCCGCCCATTCTC
CGCCCCATGGCTGACTAATTTTTTTTATTTATGCAGAGGCCGAGGCCGCCTCGGCCTCTGAGCTATTCCA
GAAGTAGTGAGGAGGCTTTTTTGGAGGCCTAGGGACGTACCCAATTCGCCCTATAGTGAGTCGTATTACG
CGCGCTCACTGGCCGTCGTTTTACAACGTCGTGACTGGGAAAACCCTGGCGTTACCCAACTTAATCGCCT
TGCAGCACATCCCCCTTTCGCCAGCTGGCGTAATAGCGAAGAGGCCCGCACCGATCGCCCTTCCCAACAG
TTGCGCAGCCTGAATGGCGAATGGG
[124 nt withheld, positions 4926-5049]
C
[91 nt withheld, positions 5051-5141]
A
[49 nt withheld, positions 5143-5191]
CCTTTGACGTTGGAGTCCACGTTCTTT
[37 nt withheld, positions 5219-5255]
ACCCTATCTCGGTCTATTCTTTTGATTTATAAGGGATTTTGCCGATTTCGGCCTATTGGTTAAAAAATGA
GCTGATTTAACAAAAATTTAACGCGAATTTTAACAAAATATTAACGCTTACAATTTAGGTGGCACTTTTC
GGGGAAATGTGCGCGGAACCCCTATTTGTTTATTTTTCTAAATACATTCAAATATGTATCCGCTCATGAG
ACAATAACCCTGATAAATGCTTCAATAATATTGAAAAAGGAAGAGTATGAGTATTCAACATTTCCGTGTC
GCCCTTATTCCCTTTTTTGCGGCATTTTGCCTTCCTGTTTTTGCTCACCCAGAAACGCTGGTGAAAGTAA
AAGATGCTGAAGATCAGTTGGGTGCACGAGTGGGTTACATCGAACTGGATCTCAACAGCGGTAAGATCCT
TGAGAGTTTTCGCCCCGAAGAACGTTTTCCAATGATGAGCACTTTTAAAGTTCTGCTATGTGGCGCGGTA
TTATCCCGTATTGACGCCGGGCAAGAGCAACTCGGTCGCCGCATACACTATTCTCAGAATGACTTGGTTG
AGTACTCACCAGTCACAGAAAAGCATCTTACGGATGGCATGACAGTAAGAGAATTATGCAGTGCTGCCAT
AACCATGAGTGATAACACTGCGGCCAACTTACTTCTGACAACGATCGGAGGACCGAAGGAGCTAACCGCT
TTTTTGCACAACATGGGGGATCATGTAACTCGCCTTGATCGTTGGGAACCGGAGCTGAATGAAGCCATAC
CAAACGACGAGCGTGACACCACGATGCCTGTAGCAATGGCAACAACGTTGCGCAAACTATTAACTGGCGA
ACTACTTACTCTAGCTTCCCGGCAACAATTAATAGACTGGATGGAGGCGGATAAAGTTGCAGGACCACTT
CTGCGCTCGGCCCTTCCGGCTGGCTGGTTTATTGCTGATAAATCTGGAGCCGGTGAGCGTGGGTCTCGCG
GTATCATTGCAGCACTGGGGCCAGATGGTAAGCCCTCCCGTATCGTAGTTATCTACACGACGGGGAGTCA
GGCAACTATGGATGAACGAAATAGACAGATCGCTGAGATAGGTGCCTCACTGATTAAGCATTGGTAACTG
TCAGACCAAGTTTACTCATATATACTTTAGATTGATTTAAAACTTCATTTTTAATTTAAAAGGATCTAGG
TGAAGATCCTTTTTGATAATCTCATGACCAAAATCCCTTAACGTGAGTTTTCGTTCCACTGAGCGTCAGA
CCCCGTAGAAAAGATCAAAGGATCTTCTTGAGATCCTTTTTTTCTGCGCGTAATCTGCTGCTTGCAAACA
AAAAAACCACCGCTACCAGCGGTGGTTTGTTTGCCGGATCAAGAGCTACCAACTCTTTTTCCGAAGGTAA
CTGGCTTCAGCAGAGCGCAGATACCAAATACTGTTCTTCTAGTGTAGCCGTAGTTAGGCCACCACTTCAA
GAACTCTGTAGCACCGCCTACATACCTCGCTCTGCTAATCCTGTTACCAGTGGCTGCTGCCAGTGGCGAT
AAGTCGTGTCTTACCGGGTTGGACTCAAGACGATAGTTACCGGATAAGGCGCAGCGGTCGGGCTGAACGG
GGGGTTCGTGCACACAGCCCAGCTTGGAGCGAACGACCTACACCGAACTGAGATACCTACAGCGTGAGCT
ATGAGAAAGCGCCACGCTTCCCGAAGGGAGAAAGGCGGACAGGTATCCGGTAAGCGGCAGGGTCGGAACA
GGAGAGCGCACGAGGGAGCTTCCAGGGGGAAACGCCTGGTATCTTTATAGTCCTGTCGGGTTTCGCCACC
TCTGACTTGAGCGTCGATTTTTGTGATGCTCGTCAGGGGGGCGGAGCCTATGGAAAAACGCCAGCAACGC
GGCCTTTTTACGGTTCCTGGCCTTTTGCTGGCCTTTTGCTCACATGTTCTTTCCTGCGTTATCCCCTGAT
TCTGTGGATAACCGTATTACCGCCTTTGAGTGAGCTGATACCGCTCGCCGCAGCCGAACGACCGAGCGCA
GCGAGTCAGTGAGCGAG
Features (pLannotate 1.2.2; 27 found; start..end, strand, type, name):
     12..104     +  CDS            lacI (fragment): lac repressor; lacI; The lac repressor binds to the lac operator to inhibit transcription in E. coli. This inhibition can be relieved by adding lactose or isopropyl-β-D-thiogalactopyranoside (IPTG).
    117..138     +  protein_bind   CAP binding site: CAP binding activates transcription in the presence of cAMP. E. coli catabolite activator protein
    153..183     +  promoter       lac promoter: promoter for the E. coli lac operon
    191..207     +  protein_bind   lac operator: The lac repressor binds to the lac operator to inhibit transcription in E. coli. This inhibition can be relieved by adding lactose or isopropyl-β-D-thiogalactopyranoside (IPTG). lac repressor encoded by lacI
    252..270     +  promoter       T3 promoter: promoter for bacteriophage T3 RNA polymerase
    298..524     +  promoter       RSV promoter: Rous sarcoma virus enhancer/promoter
    525..705     +  LTR            5' LTR (truncated): truncated 5' long terminal repeat (LTR) from HIV-1
    752..877     +  misc_feature   HIV-1 Ψ: packaging signal of human immunodeficiency virus type 1
    861..1224    +  CDS            HIV-1 gag (fragment): gag protein from human immunodeficiency virus 1; gag
   1370..1603    +  misc_feature   RRE: The Rev response element (RRE) of HIV-1 allows for Rev-dependent mRNA export from the nucleus to the cytoplasm.
   1980..2006    +  CDS            Rev (fragment): human immunodeficiency virus 1 (HIV-1) Rev protein; rev; enhances nuclear export of unspliced and incompletely spliced viral mRNAs
   2010..2250    +  promoter       U6 promoter: RNA polymerase III promoter for human U6 snRNA
   2298..2365    +  misc_RNA       tracrRNA (fragment): trans-activating CRISPR RNA for the Streptococcus pyogenes CRISPR/Cas9 system
   2414..2531    +  misc_feature   cPPT/CTS: central polypurine tract and central termination sequence of HIV-1
   2600..2811    +  promoter       EF-1α core promoter: core promoter for human elongation factor EF-1α
   2837..3436    +  CDS            PuroR (fragment): puromycin N-acetyltransferase; pac from Streptomyces; confers resistance to puromycin
   3452..4040    +  misc_feature   WPRE: woodchuck hepatitis virus posttranscriptional regulatory element
   4091..4110    +  misc_feature   cPPT/CTS (fragment): central polypurine tract and central termination sequence of HIV-1
   4112..4345    +  LTR            3' LTR (ΔU3): self-inactivating 3' long terminal repeat (LTR) from HIV-1
   4423..4544    +  polyA_signal   SV40 poly(A) signal: SV40 polyadenylation signal
   4584..4719    +  rep_origin     SV40 ori: SV40 origin of replication
   4740..4758    -  promoter       T7 promoter: promoter for bacteriophage T7 RNA polymerase
   4766..4921    +  CDS            lacZα (fragment): LacZα fragment of β-galactosidase; lacZ fragment
   4926..5354    +  rep_origin     f1 ori (sequence partly withheld): f1 bacteriophage origin of replication; arrow indicates direction of (+) strand synthesis
   5407..5511    +  promoter       AmpR promoter: bla
   5512..6372    +  CDS            AmpR: β-lactamase; bla; confers resistance to ampicillin, carbenicillin, and related antibiotics
   6543..7131    +  rep_origin     ori: high-copy-number ColE1/pMB1/pBR322/pUC origin of replication
