[The description below was written by a language model from this plasmid's Addgene catalogue record and pLannotate feature annotations shown in this document.]
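Description:
CENPF C6.1 gRNA is a third-generation lentiviral CRISPR guide plasmid built on the pLenti-sgRNA backbone and designed to target human CENPF. It is propagated in E. coli through a high-copy ColE1/pUC-type origin with ampicillin selection (AmpR). It also carries an f1 origin and remnants of a cloning-vector lac/lacZα region flanked by T3 and T7 promoters. The catalogue lists a backbone size of 9,151 bp without insert, whereas the sequenced record is 7,302 nt. This would be consistent with loss of a stuffer fragment when the guide was cloned between the two BsmBI sites, both of which were destroyed, although the record does not explain the difference.

The lentiviral cassette begins with an RSV promoter fused to a truncated HIV-1 5' LTR, which makes genomic RNA production Tat-independent. This is followed by the Ψ packaging signal with a partial gag sequence and the RRE for Rev-dependent nuclear export. A human U6 RNA polymerase III promoter drives the CENPF-specific spacer joined to the S. pyogenes Cas9 guide scaffold, which is annotated as a tracrRNA fragment. Downstream, a cPPT/CTS element precedes an EF-1α core promoter that expresses puromycin N-acetyltransferase for selection of transduced mammalian cells. WPRE enhances transcript expression, and a self-inactivating ΔU3 3' LTR closes the provirus. An SV40 poly(A) signal and SV40 origin lie outside the LTRs.

The plasmid encodes no Cas9, so the nuclease must be supplied separately, for example in a Cas9-expressing cell line. The plasmid belongs to a guide series used for large-scale knockout analysis of cell-cycle genes in human cells.
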