Addgene plasmid #90617: CENPF C6.1 gRNA
Purpose: 3rd generation lentiviral gRNA plasmid targeting human CENPF
Depositing lab: Iain Cheeseman. Depositing organization: Whitehead Institute for Biomedical Research. Publication: Large-Scale Analysis of CRISPR/Cas9 Cell-Cycle Knockouts Reveals the Diversity of p53-Dependent Responses to Cell-Cycle Defects. McKinley KL, Cheeseman IM. Dev Cell. 2017 Feb 27;40(4):405-420.e2. doi: 10.1016/j.devcel.2017.01.012. Epub 2017 Feb 16. PubMed 28216383.
Backbone
  Vector backbone: pLenti-sgRNA
  Backbone manufacturer: Eric Lander & David Sabatini labs (Addgene plasmid #71409)
  Backbone size w/o insert (bp): 9151
  Vector type: Lentiviral, CRISPR
  Selectable markers: Puromycin
Growth in bacteria
  Bacterial resistance: Ampicillin, 100 μg/mL
  Growth temperature: 37°C
  Growth strain: NEB Stable
  Copy number: Unknown
Gene/Insert
  Gene/Insert name: CENPF (Guide Designation C6.1) (alt name: pKMKO series)
  gRNA/shRNA sequence: CACCgCGAGGGTACAAACCTGAAAA
  Species: H. sapiens (human)
  Promoter: U6
  Cloning method: Restriction Enzyme; 5′ cloning site BsmBI (destroyed during cloning); 3′ cloning site BsmBI (destroyed during cloning)
  Sequencing primers: 5′ hU6-F (5'-GAGGGCCTATTTCCCATGATT-3'); 3′ EF1a-R (5'-CACGGCGACTACTGCACTTA-3')
Terms and licenses: Academic/Nonprofit Terms; Industry Terms: Not Available to Industry
Depositor comments: Please note that gRNA target sequence listed is not strictly the 20nt spacer sequence, but also contains the 5' BsmBI overhang. For more information about knockout human cell lines generated using this plasmid, please see http://cellcycleknockouts.wi.mit.edu/ .
How to cite: CENPF C6.1 gRNA was a gift from Iain Cheeseman (Addgene plasmid # 90617 ; http://n2t.net/addgene:90617 ; RRID:Addgene_90617)
